>Addgene plasmid #126483 | pcDNA-Flag-LmoCas7 | addgene full sequence | sequence record 246629 | Addgene NGS Result
GACGGATCGGGAGATCTCCCGATCCCCTATGGTGCACTCTCAGTACAATCTGCTCTGATGCCGCATAGTT
AAGCCAGTATCTGCTCCCTGCTTGTGTGTTGGAGGTCGCTGAGTAGTGCGCGAGCAAAATTTAAGCTACA
ACAAGGCAAGGCTTGACCGACAATTGCATGAAGAATCTGCTTAGGGTTAGGCGTTTTGCGCTGCTTCGCG
ATGTACGGGCCAGATATACGCGTTGACATTGATTATTGACTAGTTATTAATAGTAATCAATTACGGGGTC
ATTAGTTCATAGCCCATATATGGAGTTCCGCGTTACATAACTTACGGTAAATGGCCCGCCTGGCTGACCG
CCCAACGACCCCCGCCCATTGACGTCAATAATGACGTATGTTCCCATAGTAACGCCAATAGGGACTTTCC
ATTGACGTCAATGGGTGGAGTATTTACGGTAAACTGCCCACTTGGCAGTACATCAAGTGTATCATATGCC
AAGTACGCCCCCTATTGACGTCAATGACGGTAAATGGCCCGCCTGGCATTATGCCCAGTACATGACCTTA
TGGGACTTTCCTACTTGGCAGTACATCTACGTATTAGTCATCGCTATTACCATGGTGATGCGGTTTTGGC
AGTACATCAATGGGCGTGGATAGCGGTTTGACTCACGGGGATTTCCAAGTCTCCACCCCATTGACGTCAA
TGGGAGTTTGTTTTGGCACCAAAATCAACGGGACTTTCCAAAATGTCGTAACAACTCCGCCCCATTGACG
CAAATGGGCGGTAGGCGTGTACGGTGGGAGGTCTATATAAGCAGAGCTCTCTGGCTAACTAGAGAACCCA
CTGCTTACTGGCTTATCGAAATTAATACGACTCACTATAGGGAGACCCAAGCTGGCTAGCGCCGCCACCA
TGGACTACAAGGACGATGATGACAAGATGGCCCCCAAGAAGAAACGGAAAGTCCGCGGCATGAAGAACAA
GGGACTGGCAATGACTATCATTTTCCAAGCCGAAAGCGCCAATTACGGCGAATCCCTGGGGAACATTTCA
AGCCTGAAGAAGATCTCTAGGAACAACGGAGATCAGTACACCTACATCTCCCGCCAAGCGATCCGGTACA
ATCTTATGGATCAGATCGGAGAAAAGGAAGCCCCTGTGAAGGCTGAAGGCGGCGGAGACAAAAAGGTCAT
CCAGTTCCTGTCCGAGGCCACGATCACCGACTTCCCGGAACTCGACTTTTTCGGCTACCTGAAAACCGAA
AAGGGTTCCGGGGGACAGAAGCGCAGCGCCAAAGTCCGACTGTCGAACGCCATCTCGCTGGAGACTTTTA
AGGGCGACCTGGATTTCCTCACTAACAAGGGACAGGCCGACAAGCTGAACGAAAACATGAACATTGCGCA
GGCAGAGATCCACAAGTCCTACTACCGCTACACCATCACCATCGACCTCGACCAGATCGGTATCGACGGG
GAGATTGCTCTGGACAACAAGGAAAAGGCCCGGAGAGTGAAGAAGCTGATGGACACTGTGGCGTTCCTCT
ATCGGGACATTAGGGGCAGACGGGAGGACCTCAAGCCCCTGTTCGTGATCGGTGGAGTGTATGACGTGAA
GAACCCGGTGTTCCAAAACATTGTGGATGTGGCCGACAACAATATTGTGATCAAGAACATTAAGGATTTG
CTGACCTACGAGGACATCAAGGAGAACACCAGAGTCGGCATCATTGATGGGCAGTTCGCCAACTCCGACG
AAGTGAAAGTCGAGCTGAAGGCCGAGTCCGTGCCAGCTTTCTTCAACGACATCAAGGGAAAGATTGATGC
GTACTACGAGAGCAACTGAAGTTTAAACCGCTGATCAGCCTCGACTGTGCCTTCTAGTTGCCAGCCATCT
GTTGTTTGCCCCTCCCCCGTGCCTTCCTTGACCCTGGAAGGTGCCACTCCCACTGTCCTTTCCTAATAAA
ATGAGGAAATTGCATCGCATTGTCTGAGTAGGTGTCATTCTATTCTGGGGGGTGGGGTGGGGCAGGACAG
CAAGGGGGAGGATTGGGAAGACAATAGCAGGCATGCTGGGGATGCGGTGGGCTCTATGGCTTCTGAGGCG
GAAAGAACCAGCTGGGGCTCTAGGGGGTATCCCC
[124 nt withheld, positions 2135-2258]
C
[91 nt withheld, positions 2260-2350]
A
[49 nt withheld, positions 2352-2400]
CCTTTGACGTTGGAGTCCACGTTCTTT
[37 nt withheld, positions 2428-2464]
ACCCTATCTCGGTCTATTCTTTTGATTTATAAGGGATTTTGCCGATTTCGGCCTATTGGTTAAAAAATGA
GCTGATTTAACAAAAATTTAACGCGAATTAATTCTGTGGAATGTGTGTCAGTTAGGGTGTGGAAAGTCCC
CAGGCTCCCCAGCAGGCAGAAGTATGCAAAGCATGCATCTCAATTAGTCAGCAACCAGGTGTGGAAAGTC
CCCAGGCTCCCCAGCAGGCAGAAGTATGCAAAGCATGCATCTCAATTAGTCAGCAACCATAGTCCCGCCC
CTAACTCCGCCCATCCCGCCCCTAACTCCGCCCAGTTCCGCCCATTCTCCGCCCCATGGCTGACTAATTT
TTTTTATTTATGCAGAGGCCGAGGCCGCCTCTGCCTCTGAGCTATTCCAGAAGTAGTGAGGAGGCTTTTT
TGGAGGCCTAGGCTTTTGCAAAAAGCTCCCGGGAGCTTGTATATCCATTTTCGGATCTGATCAAGAGACA
GGATGAGGATCGTTTCGCATGATTGAACAAGATGGATTGCACGCAGGTTCTCCGGCCGCTTGGGTGGAGA
GGCTATTCGGCTATGACTGGGCACAACAGACAATCGGCTGCTCTGATGCCGCCGTGTTCCGGCTGTCAGC
GCAGGGGCGCCCGGTTCTTTTTGTCAAGACCGACCTGTCCGGTGCCCTGAATGAACTGCAGGACGAGGCA
GCGCGGCTATCGTGGCTGGCCACGACGGGCGTTCCTTGCGCAGCTGTGCTCGACGTTGTCACTGAAGCGG
GAAGGGACTGGCTGCTATTGGGCGAAGTGCCGGGGCAGGATCTCCTGTCATCTCACCTTGCTCCTGCCGA
GAAAGTATCCATCATGGCTGATGCAATGCGGCGGCTGCATACGCTTGATCCGGCTACCTGCCCATTCGAC
CACCAAGCGAAACATCGCATCGAGCGAGCACGTACTCGGATGGAAGCCGGTCTTGTCGATCAGGATGATC
TGGACGAAGAGCATCAGGGGCTCGCGCCAGCCGAACTGTTCGCCAGGCTCAAGGCGCGCATGCCCGACGG
CGAGGATCTCGTCGTGACCCATGGCGATGCCTGCTTGCCGAATATCATGGTGGAAAATGGCCGCTTTTCT
GGATTCATCGACTGTGGCCGGCTGGGTGTGGCGGACCGCTATCAGGACATAGCGTTGGCTACCCGTGATA
TTGCTGAAGAGCTTGGCGGCGAATGGGCTGACCGCTTCCTCGTGCTTTACGGTATCGCCGCTCCCGATTC
GCAGCGCATCGCCTTCTATCGCCTTCTTGACGAGTTCTTCTGAGCGGGACTCTGGGGTTCGAAATGACCG
ACCAAGCGACGCCCAACCTGCCATCACGAGATTTCGATTCCACCGCCGCCTTCTATGAAAGGTTGGGCTT
CGGAATCGTTTTCCGGGACGCCGGCTGGATGATCCTCCAGCGCGGGGATCTCATGCTGGAGTTCTTCGCC
CACCCCAACTTGTTTATTGCAGCTTATAATGGTTACAAATAAAGCAATAGCATCACAAATTTCACAAATA
AAGCATTTTTTTCACTGCATTCTAGTTGTGGTTTGTCCAAACTCATCAATGTATCTTATCATGTCTGTAT
ACCGTCGACCTCTAGCTAGAGCTTGGCGTAATCATGGTCATAGCTGTTTCCTGTGTGAAATTGTTATCCG
CTCACAATTCCACACAACATACGAGCCGGAAGCATAAAGTGTAAAGCCTGGGGTGCCTAATGAGTGAGCT
AACTCACATTAATTGCGTTGCGCTCACTGCCCGCTTTCCAGTCGGGAAACCTGTCGTGCCAGCTGCATTA
ATGAATCGGCCAACGCGCGGGGAGAGGCGGTTTGCGTATTGGGCGCTCTTCCGCTTCCTCGCTCACTGAC
TCGCTGCGCTCGGTCGTTCGGCTGCGGCGAGCGGTATCAGCTCACTCAAAGGCGGTAATACGGTTATCCA
CAGAATCAGGGGATAACGCAGGAAAGAACATGTGAGCAAAAGGCCAGCAAAAGGCCAGGAACCGTAAAAA
GGCCGCGTTGCTGGCGTTTTTCCATAGGCTCCGCCCCCCTGACGAGCATCACAAAAATCGACGCTCAAGT
CAGAGGTGGCGAAACCCGACAGGACTATAAAGATACCAGGCGTTTCCCCCTGGAAGCTCCCTCGTGCGCT
CTCCTGTTCCGACCCTGCCGCTTACCGGATACCTGTCCGCCTTTCTCCCTTCGGGAAGCGTGGCGCTTTC
TCATAGCTCACGCTGTAGGTATCTCAGTTCGGTGTAGGTCGTTCGCTCCAAGCTGGGCTGTGTGCACGAA
CCCCCCGTTCAGCCCGACCGCTGCGCCTTATCCGGTAACTATCGTCTTGAGTCCAACCCGGTAAGACACG
ACTTATCGCCACTGGCAGCAGCCACTGGTAACAGGATTAGCAGAGCGAGGTATGTAGGCGGTGCTACAGA
GTTCTTGAAGTGGTGGCCTAACTACGGCTACACTAGAAGAACAGTATTTGGTATCTGCGCTCTGCTGAAG
CCAGTTACCTTCGGAAAAAGAGTTGGTAGCTCTTGATCCGGCAAACAAACCACCGCTGGTAGCGGTGGTT
TTTTTGTTTGCAAGCAGCAGATTACGCGCAGAAAAAAAGGATCTCAAGAAGATCCTTTGATCTTTTCTAC
GGGGTCTGACGCTCAGTGGAACGAAAACTCACGTTAAGGGATTTTGGTCATGAGATTATCAAAAAGGATC
TTCACCTAGATCCTTTTAAATTAAAAATGAAGTTTTAAATCAATCTAAAGTATATATGAGTAAACTTGGT
CTGACAGTTACCAATGCTTAATCAGTGAGGCACCTATCTCAGCGATCTGTCTATTTCGTTCATCCATAGT
TGCCTGACTCCCCGTCGTGTAGATAACTACGATACGGGAGGGCTTACCATCTGGCCCCAGTGCTGCAATG
ATACCGCGAGACCCACGCTCACCGGCTCCAGATTTATCAGCAATAAACCAGCCAGCCGGAAGGGCCGAGC
GCAGAAGTGGTCCTGCAACTTTATCCGCCTCCATCCAGTCTATTAATTGTTGCCGGGAAGCTAGAGTAAG
TAGTTCGCCAGTTAATAGTTTGCGCAACGTTGTTGCCATTGCTACAGGCATCGTGGTGTCACGCTCGTCG
TTTGGTATGGCTTCATTCAGCTCCGGTTCCCAACGATCAAGGCGAGTTACATGATCCCCCATGTTGTGCA
AAAAAGCGGTTAGCTCCTTCGGTCCTCCGATCGTTGTCAGAAGTAAGTTGGCCGCAGTGTTATCACTCAT
GGTTATGGCAGCACTGCATAATTCTCTTACTGTCATGCCATCCGTAAGATGCTTTTCTGTGACTGGTGAG
TACTCAACCAAGTCATTCTGAGAATAGTGTATGCGGCGACCGAGTTGCTCTTGCCCGGCGTCAATACGGG
ATAATACCGCGCCACATAGCAGAACTTTAAAAGTGCTCATCATTGGAAAACGTTCTTCGGGGCGAAAACT
CTCAAGGATCTTACCGCTGTTGAGATCCAGTTCGATGTAACCCACTCGTGCACCCAACTGATCTTCAGCA
TCTTTTACTTTCACCAGCGTTTCTGGGTGAGCAAAAACAGGAAGGCAAAATGCCGCAAAAAAGGGAATAA
GGGCGACACGGAAATGTTGAATACTCATACTCTTCCTTTTTCAATATTATTGAAGCATTTATCAGGGTTA
TTGTCTCATGAGCGGATACATATTTGAATGTATTTAGAAAAATAAACAAATAGGGGTTCCGCGCACATTT
CCCCGAAAAGTGCCACCTGACGTC
Features (pLannotate 1.2.2; 20 found; start..end, strand, type, name):
     28..80      -  misc_feature   bom (fragment): basis of mobility region from pBR322
    235..614     +  enhancer       CMV enhancer: human cytomegalovirus immediate early enhancer
    615..818     +  promoter       CMV promoter: human cytomegalovirus (CMV) immediate early promoter
    814..847     +  LTR            5' LTR (truncated) (fragment): truncated 5' long terminal repeat (LTR) from HIV-1
    863..881     +  promoter       T7 promoter: promoter for bacteriophage T7 RNA polymerase
    912..936     +  CDS            3xFLAG (fragment): three tandem FLAG® epitope tags
   1865..2089    +  polyA_signal   bGH poly(A) signal: bovine growth hormone polyadenylation signal
   2093..2114    +  promoter       SV40 promoter (fragment): SV40 enhancer and early promoter
   2135..2563    +  rep_origin     f1 ori (sequence partly withheld): f1 bacteriophage origin of replication; arrow indicates direction of (+) strand synthesis
   2577..2906    +  promoter       SV40 promoter: SV40 enhancer and early promoter
   2973..3764    +  CDS            neo: KKA2_KLEPN - Also known as kan, nptII. Experimental evidence at protein level: Swiss-Prot protein existence level 1. Resistance to kanamycin, neomycin, paromomycin, ribostamycin, butirosin and gentamicin B. From Klebsiella pneumoniae.
   3788..3946    +  CDS            ble (fragment): BLE_KLEPN - Experimental evidence at protein level: Swiss-Prot protein existence level 1. Binding protein with a strong affinity to the bleomycin family of antibiotics. Binds to CL990; an antimitotic-antibiotic compound. From Klebsiella pneumoniae.
   3941..4062    +  polyA_signal   SV40 poly(A) signal: SV40 polyadenylation signal
   4135..4151    -  protein_bind   lac operator: The lac repressor binds to the lac operator to inhibit transcription in E. coli. This inhibition can be relieved by adding lactose or isopropyl-β-D-thiogalactopyranoside (IPTG). lac repressor encoded by lacI
   4159..4189    -  promoter       lac promoter: promoter for the E. coli lac operon
   4204..4225    -  protein_bind   CAP binding site: CAP binding activates transcription in the presence of cAMP. E. coli catabolite activator protein
   4238..4330    -  CDS            lacI (fragment): lac repressor; lacI; The lac repressor binds to the lac operator to inhibit transcription in E. coli. This inhibition can be relieved by adding lactose or isopropyl-β-D-thiogalactopyranoside (IPTG).
   4513..5101    -  rep_origin     ori: high-copy-number ColE1/pMB1/pBR322/pUC origin of replication
   5272..6132    -  CDS            AmpR: β-lactamase; bla; confers resistance to ampicillin, carbenicillin, and related antibiotics
   6133..6237    -  promoter       AmpR promoter: bla
