[The description below was written by a language model from this plasmid's Addgene catalogue record and pLannotate feature annotations shown in this document.]
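Description:
pcDNA-Flag-LmoCas7 is a pcDNA-based mammalian expression plasmid of about 6.3 kb that encodes Cas7 from the Listeria monocytogenes type I-B CRISPR-Cas system. It is propagated in E. coli through a high-copy ColE1/pUC-type origin and selected with ampicillin via the β-lactamase gene and its native promoter. The backbone also carries an f1 phage origin and a neomycin phosphotransferase cassette, driven by the SV40 enhancer/early promoter and ended by an SV40 polyadenylation signal. This cassette would allow G418 selection of transfected mammalian cells. Short fragments annotated as ble, lacI, bom and a truncated HIV-1 LTR appear to be backbone remnants or incidental matches rather than functional parts.

The expression cassette consists of the human CMV immediate early enhancer and promoter, a T7 promoter, the roughly 930 bp LmoCas7 coding sequence and a bovine growth hormone polyadenylation signal. According to the catalogue entry, the insert carries an N-terminal Flag epitope and a nuclear localization signal. The automated annotation picks up only the Flag sequence, as a fragment of a 3xFLAG motif just upstream of the open reading frame, and it labels neither the NLS nor the Cas7 coding region, which presumably lies in the unannotated span before the bGH signal. The Flag tag permits detection of the protein, and the NLS directs this bacterial protein to the nucleus.

Cas7 is the repeating backbone subunit of the type I Cascade complex that assembles along the crRNA. The plasmid would therefore be expected to be co-delivered with constructs for the other Cascade subunits and a crRNA, although the record does not list these. The associated work concerns targeted transcriptional modulation with type I CRISPR-Cas systems in human cells.
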