Addgene plasmid #126483: pcDNA-Flag-LmoCas7
Purpose: Encodes L.monocytogenes CRISPR Type I-B Cas7 with N-terminal fusion of Flag tag epitope and nuclear localization signal driven by CMV promoter
Depositing lab: Charles Gersbach. Depositing organization: Duke University. Publication: Targeted transcriptional modulation with type I CRISPR-Cas systems in human cells. Pickar-Oliver A, Black JB, Lewis MM, Mutchnick KJ, Klann TS, Gilcrest KA, Sitton MJ, Nelson CE, Barrera A, Bartelt LC, Reddy TE, Beisel CL, Barrangou R, Gersbach CA. Nat Biotechnol. 2019 Sep 23. pii: 10.1038/s41587-019-0235-7. doi: 10.1038/s41587-019-0235-7. PubMed 31548729.
Backbone
  Vector backbone: pcDNA
  Total vector size (bp): 6264
  Vector type: Mammalian Expression, CRISPR
Growth in bacteria
  Bacterial resistance: Ampicillin, 100 μg/mL
  Growth temperature: 37°C
  Growth strain: NEB Stable
  Copy number: High Copy
Gene/Insert
  Gene/Insert name: LmoCas7
  Insert size (bp): 930
  Promoter: CMV
  Tag / fusion protein: Flag, NLS (N terminal on insert)
  Cloning method: Gibson Cloning
  Sequencing primers: 5′ TAATACGACTCACTATAGG
Terms and licenses: Academic/Nonprofit Terms; Industry Terms: Not Available to Industry
How to cite: pcDNA-Flag-LmoCas7 was a gift from Charles Gersbach (Addgene plasmid # 126483 ; http://n2t.net/addgene:126483 ; RRID:Addgene_126483)
